>Addgene plasmid #41999 | pmyc-GFP-TNRC6A | depositor full sequence | sequence record 56743 | pmyc-GFP-TNRC6A sequence 11239 bps
GACGGATCGGGAGATCTCCCGATCCCCTATGGTGCACTCTCAGTACAATCTGCTCTGATGCCGCATAGTT
AAGCCAGTATCTGCTCCCTGCTTGTGTGTTGGAGGTCGCTGAGTAGTGCGCGAGCAAAATTTAAGCTACA
ACAAGGCAAGGCTTGACCGACAATTGCATGAAGAATCTGCTTAGGGTTAGGCGTTTTGCGCTGCTTCGCG
ATGTACGGGCCAGATATACGCGTTGACATTGATTATTGACTAGTTATTAATAGTAATCAATTACGGGGTC
ATTAGTTCATAGCCCATATATGGAGTTCCGCGTTACATAACTTACGGTAAATGGCCCGCCTGGCTGACCG
CCCAACGACCCCCGCCCATTGACGTCAATAATGACGTATGTTCCCATAGTAACGCCAATAGGGACTTTCC
ATTGACGTCAATGGGTGGAGTATTTACGGTAAACTGCCCACTTGGCAGTACATCAAGTGTATCATATGCC
AAGTACGCCCCCTATTGACGTCAATGACGGTAAATGGCCCGCCTGGCATTATGCCCAGTACATGACCTTA
TGGGACTTTCCTACTTGGCAGTACATCTACGTATTAGTCATCGCTATTACCATGGTGATGCGGTTTTGGC
AGTACATCAATGGGCGTGGATAGCGGTTTGACTCACGGGGATTTCCAAGTCTCCACCCCATTGACGTCAA
TGGGAGTTTGTTTTGGCACCAAAATCAACGGGACTTTCCAAAATGTCGTAACAACTCCGCCCCATTGACG
CAAATGGGCGGTAGGCGTGTACGGTGGGAGGTCTATATAAGCAGAGCTCTCTGGCTAACTAGAGAACCCA
CTGCTTACTGGCTTATCGAAATTAATACGACTCACTATAGGGAGACCCAAGCTGGCTAGCCCACCAATGG
AACAAAAACTCATCTCAGAAGAGGATCTGTCCGGCGGCATGGTGAGCAAGGGCGAGGAGCTGTTCACCGG
GGTGGTGCCCATCCTGGTCGAGCTGGACGGCGACGTAAACGGCCACAAGTTCAGCGTGTCCGGCGAGGGC
GAGGGCGATGCCACCTACGGCAAGCTGACCCTGAAGTTCATCTGCACCACCGGCAAGCTGCCCGTGCCCT
GGCCCACCCTCGTGACCACCCTGACCTACGGCGTGCAGTGCTTCAGCCGCTACCCCGACCACATGAAGCA
GCACGACTTCTTCAAGTCCGCCATGCCCGAAGGCTACGTCCAGGAGCGCACCATCTTCTTCAAGGACGAC
GGCAACTACAAGACCCGCGCCGAGGTGAAGTTCGAGGGCGACACCCTGGTGAACCGCATCGAGCTGAAGG
GCATCGACTTCAAGGAGGACGGCAACATCCTGGGGCACAAGCTGGAGTACAACTACAACAGCCACAACGT
CTATATCATGGCCGACAAGCAGAAGAACGGCATCAAGGTGAACTTCAAGATCCGCCACAACATCGAGGAC
GGCAGCGTGCAGCTCGCCGACCACTACCAGCAGAACACCCCCATCGGCGACGGCCCCGTGCTGCTGCCCG
ACAACCACTACCTGAGCACCCAGTCCGCCCTGAGCAAAGACCCCAACGAGAAGCGCGATCACATGGTCCT
GCTGGAGTTCGTGACCGCCGCCGGGATCACTCTCGGCATGGACGAGCTGTACAAGAAGCTTATGGATGCT
GATTCTGCCTCCAGTTCTGAATCAGAGAGAAACATCACTATCATGGCTTCAGGGAACACAGGTGGTGAAA
AAGATGGCCTTCGGAATAGCACTGGACTTGGTTCCCAAAACAAGTTTGTAGTTGGTAGCAGCAGCAATAA
TGTGGGCCATGGAAGTAGTACTGGGCCATGGGGTTTTTCCCATGGAGCCATAATAAGCACATGTCAGGTC
TCTGTGGATGCTCCTGAAAGCAAATCTGAAAGTAGCAACAATAGAATGAATGCTTGGGGCACTGTAAGTT
CTTCATCAAATGGAGGGTTAAATCCAAGCACTTTGAATTCAGCTAGCAACCATGGTGCCTGGCCAGTATT
AGAGAACAATGGACTTGCCCTAAAAGGGCCTGTAGGGAGTGGTAGTTCTGGCATTAATATTCAGTGCAGT
ACTATAGGCCAGATGCCTAACAATCAGAGTATTAACTCTAAAGTGAGTGGTGGTTCTACCCATGGTACCT
GGGGAAGCCTTCAGGAAACTTGTGAATCTGAAGTAAGTGGTACACAGAAGGTTTCATTCAGTGGTCAACC
TCAAAATATTACCACTGAAATGACTGGACCAAATAACACTACTAACTTTATGACCTCTAGTTTACCAAAC
TCCGGTTCAGTGCAGAATAATGAGCTGCCTAGTAGTAACACAGGGGCCTGGCGTGTGAGCACAATGAATC
ATCCTCAGATGCAGGCTCCATCAGGTATGAATGGCACTTCCCTTTCTCACCTTAGCAATGGAGAGTCAAA
AAGTGGAGGCTCTTATGGTACTACATGGGGTGCCTATGGTTCTAATTACTCTGGAGACAAATGTTCAGGC
CCTAATGGCCAAGCTAATGGTGACACTGTGAATGCAACTCTAATGCAGCCTGGCGTAAATGGTCCTATGG
GCACTAACTTTCAAGTTAACACAAACAAAGGAGGTGGTGTGTGGGAATCTGGTGCAGCAAACTCCCAGAG
TACATCATGGGGAAGTGGAAATGGCGCAAATTCTGGAGGAAGTCGAAGAGGATGGGGAACCCCTGCACAA
AACACTGGCACTAATTTACCCAGCGTTGAGTGGAACAAACTGCCTAGCAATCAGCATTCCAATGATAGTG
CAAATGGCAATGGTAAGACGTTTACAAATGGATGGAAATCTACTGAGGAAGAGGATCAGGGTTCTGCCAC
ATCTCAGACAAATGAGCAAAGCAGTGTGTGGGCCAAAACAGGAGGTACAGTGGAGAGCGATGGTAGTACA
GAAAGCACTGGACGCCTTGAGGAAAAAGGAACTGGGGAAAGTCAGAGTAGAGACAGAAGAAAAATTGATC
AGCACACATTACTCCAAAGCATTGTAAACAGAACTGACTTAGATCCACGTGTCCTGTCCAACTCTGGTTG
GGGACAGACTCCTATTAAGCAGAATACTGCCTGGGATACAGAAACATCACCTAGAGGGGAACGAAAGACT
GACAATGGGACAGAGGCCTGGGGAAGCTCTGCAACACAGACTTTTAACTCAGGGGCATGTATAGATAAGA
CTAGCCCTAATGGTAATGATACCTCATCTGTATCAGGGTGGGGCGATCCCAAACCTGCTCTGAGGTGGGG
AGATTCCAAAGGCTCAAACTGCCAGGGGGGGTGGGAAGATGATTCTGCTGCTACAGGAATGGTCAAGAGC
AATCAGTGGGGGAATTGCAAAGAGGAGAAGGCTGCATGGAATGACTCGCAAAAGAATAAACAGGGATGGG
GTGATGGACAAAAATCAAGCCAAGGGTGGTCTGTTTCTGCCAGTGATAACTGGGGAGAAACTTCAAGGAA
TAACCATTGGGGTGAGGCCAATAAGAAATCCAGCTCAGGAGGTAGTGACAGTGACAGGTCCGTTTCCGGT
TGGAACGAACTTGGTAAAACTAGTTCTTTCACTTGGGGAAACAACATAAATCCAAATAATTCATCAGGAT
GGGATGAATCTTCTAAACCTACTCCTTCCCAGGGATGGGGAGACCCTCCAAAGTCTAATCAGTCTCTAGG
TTGGGGAGATTCGTCAAAGCCAGTCAGCTCTCCAGACTGGAACAAGCAACAAGACATTGTTGGATCTTGG
GGAATCCCACCAGCTACAGGCAAACCTCCTGGTACAGGCTGGCTGGGGGGACCTATACCAGCCCCAGCAA
AAGAAGAAGAACCCACAGGCTGGGAGGAACCATCCCCAGAATCTATACGTCGCAAAATGGAGATTGATGA
TGGAACTTCAGCTTGGGGAGATCCAAGCAAATACAACTACAAAAATGTGAACATGTGGAACAAAAACGTC
CCAAATGGCAACAGCCGTTCAGACCAGCAAGCACAGGTACATCAGCTGCTAACGCCTGCAAGTGCCATCT
CAAACAAAGAGGCAAGCAGTGGCTCTGGCTGGGGTGAGCCCTGGGGGGAGCCTTCTACTCCAGCCACAAC
TGTGGATAATGGTACTTCAGCATGGGGTAAGCCCATAGACAGTGGTCCCAGCTGGGGGGAACCCATTGCT
GCGGCATCCAGCACATCCACGTGGGGCTCCAGCTCTGTTGGTCCACAAGCATTAAGCAAATCTGGGCCAA
AATCTATGCAAGATGGCTGGTGTGGTGATGATATGCCATTGCCTGGAAATCGCCCCACTGGCTGGGAAGA
GGAAGAGGATGTGGAGATTGGAATGTGGAATAGTAATTCATCTCAAGAGCTTAACTCATCTTTAAATTGG
CCACCATATACAAAGAAAATGTCATCGAAGGGTCTGAGTGGCAAAAAAAGGAGAAGGGAAAGGGGAATGA
TGAAAGGTGGAAACAAACAAGAAGAAGCGTGGATAAATCCATTTGTTAAACAGTTTTCAAACATCAGTTT
TTCGAGAGACTCACCAGAGGAAAATGTACAAAGCAATAAGATGGACCTTTCTGGAGGAATGTTACAAGAC
AAACGAATGGAGATAGATAAACATAGCCTAAATATTGGTGATTACAATCGAACGGTCGGGAAAGGCCCTG
GTTCTCGGCCTCAGATTTCCAAAGAGTCTTCCATGGAGCGCAATCCTTATTTTGATAAGGATGGCATTGT
AGCAGATGAATCCCAAAACATGCAGTTTATGTCCAGTCAAAGCATGAAGCTTCCCCCTTCAAATAGTGCA
CTACCTAACCAGGCCCTTGGCTCCATAGCAGGGCTGGGTATGCAAAACTTGAATTCTGTTAGACAGAATG
GCAATCCCAGTATGTTTGGTGTTGGAAACACAGCAGCACAACCCCGGGGCATGCAGCAGCCTCCAGCACA
ACCTCTTAGTTCATCTCAGCCTAATCTCCGTGCTCAAGTGCCTCCTCCATTACTCTCCCCTCAGGTTCCA
GTTTCATTGCTGAAGTATGCACCAAACAACGGTGGCCTGAATCCACTCTTTGGCCCTCAACAGGTAGCCA
TGCTGAACCAGCTATCCCAGCTAAACCAGCTTTCTCAGATCTCCCAGTTACAGCGATTGTTAGCGCAGCA
GCAAAGGGCGCAGAGTCAGAGAAGCGTGCCTTCTGGGAACCGGCCGCAGCAAGACCAGCAGGGTCGACCT
CTTAGTGTGCAGCAGCAAATGATGCAACAATCTCGTCAACTTGATCCAAACCTGTTGGTGAAGCAGCAGA
CTCCACCATCTCAGCAGCAGCCACTCCATCAGCCAGCCATGAAGTCTTTCCTTGACAATGTCATGCCCCA
CACTACACCTGAGCTGCAAAAAGGGCCATCACCAATAAATGCTTTCAGCAACTTCCCTATAGGCTTGAAC
TCAAACTTGAATGTAAATATGGATATGAACAGTATTAAAGAGCCACAGTCAAGACTAAGGAAGTGGACGA
CAGTGGACAGCATTTCTGTGAACACATCTTTGGATCAAAACTCCAGCAAACATGGTGCTATTTCAAGTGG
TTTCAGGCTGGAAGAGTCTCCATTTGTTCCCTATGACTTTATGAACAGCAGTACTTCACCAGCCAGTCCT
CCAGGTTCAATAGGAGATGGCTGGCCACGTGCCAAATCGCCTAACGGCTCTAGCAGTGTTAATTGGCCAC
CAGAATTTCGTCCTGGTGAGCCATGGAAAGGTTATCCAAACATTGACCCTGAAACTGACCCTTACGTCAC
TCCTGGCAGTGTCATAAACAATCTTTCAATTAATACTGTGCGGGAAGTTGACCACCTCAGGGACAGGAAC
AGTGGGTCATCCTCATCCTTGAACACCACGCTGCCTTCAACTAGTGCCTGGTCATCCATTCGTGCCTCCA
ACTACAACGTTCCCCTCAGCAGTACAGCACAAAGCACTTCAGCCAGAAATAGTGATTCCAAATTGACATG
GTCTCCTGGTTCAGTTACAAACACCTCTCTGGCTCATGAGCTGTGGAAGGTCCCTTTGCCACCTAAAAAC
ATCACTGCTCCGTCCCGCCCACCTCCGGGACTGACTGGTCAGAAGCCACCCTTGTCTACGTGGGATAATT
CTCCCCTTCGTATAGGTGGAGGATGGGGAAATTCTGACGCCAGATATACCCCAGGTTCCAGCTGGGGTGA
GAGCAGCTCAGGGAGAATAACAAATTGGCTTGTTCTAAAAAACCTTACACCTCAGATCGATGGCTCAACT
CTGCGCACTCTGTGCATGCAGCACGGCCCGCTGATCACATTCCACCTGAACCTCCCTCACGGAAATGCTC
TGGTCCGCTACAGTTCAAAAGAAGAGGTAGTGAAGGCACAAAAGTCTCTGCACATGTGTGTACTGGGGAA
CACTACTATTCTTGCTGAGTTTGCCAGTGAAGAGGAGATCAGTCGTTTCTTTGCACAAAGCCAGTCTCTG
ACCCCTTCTCCCGGCTGGCAGTCTCTCGGGTCCAGCCAGAGCCGGCTGGGCTCCCTCGACTGTTCCCACT
CATTCTCCAGCCGGACCGATCTCAATCACTGGAATGGTGCTGGGCTGTCGGGAACTAACTGTGGAGACCT
TCACGGCACTTCACTCTGGGGGACCCCGCATTATTCCACAAGCCTGTGGGGTCCCCCAAGCAGCAGCGAC
CCCCGAGGAATTAGCAGCCCATCTCCCATTAACGCTTTTCTTTCTGTTGACCACCTGGGTGGGGGTGGAG
AGTCCATGTAATCTAGAGGGCCCGTTTAAACCCGCTGATCAGCCTCGACTGTGCCTTCTAGTTGCCAGCC
ATCTGTTGTTTGCCCCTCCCCCGTGCCTTCCTTGACCCTGGAAGGTGCCACTCCCACTGTCCTTTCCTAA
TAAAATGAGGAAATTGCATCGCATTGTCTGAGTAGGTGTCATTCTATTCTGGGGGGTGGGGTGGGGCAGG
ACAGCAAGGGGGAGGATTGGGAAGACAATAGCAGGCATGCTGGGGATGCGGTGGGCTCTATGGCTTCTGA
GGCGGAAAGAACCAGCTGGGGCTCTAGGGGGTATCCCC
[124 nt withheld, positions 7109-7232]
C
[91 nt withheld, positions 7234-7324]
A
[49 nt withheld, positions 7326-7374]
CCTTTGACGTTGGAGTCCACGTTCTTT
[37 nt withheld, positions 7402-7438]
ACCCTATCTCGGTCTATTCTTTTGATTTATAAGGGATTTTGCCGATTTCGGCCTATTGGTTAAAAAATGA
GCTGATTTAACAAAAATTTAACGCGAATTAATTCTGTGGAATGTGTGTCAGTTAGGGTGTGGAAAGTCCC
CAGGCTCCCCAGCAGGCAGAAGTATGCAAAGCATGCATCTCAATTAGTCAGCAACCAGGTGTGGAAAGTC
CCCAGGCTCCCCAGCAGGCAGAAGTATGCAAAGCATGCATCTCAATTAGTCAGCAACCATAGTCCCGCCC
CTAACTCCGCCCATCCCGCCCCTAACTCCGCCCAGTTCCGCCCATTCTCCGCCCCATGGCTGACTAATTT
TTTTTATTTATGCAGAGGCCGAGGCCGCCTCTGCCTCTGAGCTATTCCAGAAGTAGTGAGGAGGCTTTTT
TGGAGGCCTAGGCTTTTGCAAAAAGCTCCCGGGAGCTTGTATATCCATTTTCGGATCTGATCAAGAGACA
GGATGAGGATCGTTTCGCATGATTGAACAAGATGGATTGCACGCAGGTTCTCCGGCCGCTTGGGTGGAGA
GGCTATTCGGCTATGACTGGGCACAACAGACAATCGGCTGCTCTGATGCCGCCGTGTTCCGGCTGTCAGC
GCAGGGGCGCCCGGTTCTTTTTGTCAAGACCGACCTGTCCGGTGCCCTGAATGAACTGCAGGACGAGGCA
GCGCGGCTATCGTGGCTGGCCACGACGGGCGTTCCTTGCGCAGCTGTGCTCGACGTTGTCACTGAAGCGG
GAAGGGACTGGCTGCTATTGGGCGAAGTGCCGGGGCAGGATCTCCTGTCATCTCACCTTGCTCCTGCCGA
GAAAGTATCCATCATGGCTGATGCAATGCGGCGGCTGCATACGCTTGATCCGGCTACCTGCCCATTCGAC
CACCAAGCGAAACATCGCATCGAGCGAGCACGTACTCGGATGGAAGCCGGTCTTGTCGATCAGGATGATC
TGGACGAAGAGCATCAGGGGCTCGCGCCAGCCGAACTGTTCGCCAGGCTCAAGGCGCGCATGCCCGACGG
CGAGGATCTCGTCGTGACCCATGGCGATGCCTGCTTGCCGAATATCATGGTGGAAAATGGCCGCTTTTCT
GGATTCATCGACTGTGGCCGGCTGGGTGTGGCGGACCGCTATCAGGACATAGCGTTGGCTACCCGTGATA
TTGCTGAAGAGCTTGGCGGCGAATGGGCTGACCGCTTCCTCGTGCTTTACGGTATCGCCGCTCCCGATTC
GCAGCGCATCGCCTTCTATCGCCTTCTTGACGAGTTCTTCTGAGCGGGACTCTGGGGTTCGAAATGACCG
ACCAAGCGACGCCCAACCTGCCATCACGAGATTTCGATTCCACCGCCGCCTTCTATGAAAGGTTGGGCTT
CGGAATCGTTTTCCGGGACGCCGGCTGGATGATCCTCCAGCGCGGGGATCTCATGCTGGAGTTCTTCGCC
CACCCCAACTTGTTTATTGCAGCTTATAATGGTTACAAATAAAGCAATAGCATCACAAATTTCACAAATA
AAGCATTTTTTTCACTGCATTCTAGTTGTGGTTTGTCCAAACTCATCAATGTATCTTATCATGTCTGTAT
ACCGTCGACCTCTAGCTAGAGCTTGGCGTAATCATGGTCATAGCTGTTTCCTGTGTGAAATTGTTATCCG
CTCACAATTCCACACAACATACGAGCCGGAAGCATAAAGTGTAAAGCCTGGGGTGCCTAATGAGTGAGCT
AACTCACATTAATTGCGTTGCGCTCACTGCCCGCTTTCCAGTCGGGAAACCTGTCGTGCCAGCTGCATTA
ATGAATCGGCCAACGCGCGGGGAGAGGCGGTTTGCGTATTGGGCGCTCTTCCGCTTCCTCGCTCACTGAC
TCGCTGCGCTCGGTCGTTCGGCTGCGGCGAGCGGTATCAGCTCACTCAAAGGCGGTAATACGGTTATCCA
CAGAATCAGGGGATAACGCAGGAAAGAACATGTGAGCAAAAGGCCAGCAAAAGGCCAGGAACCGTAAAAA
GGCCGCGTTGCTGGCGTTTTTCCATAGGCTCCGCCCCCCTGACGAGCATCACAAAAATCGACGCTCAAGT
CAGAGGTGGCGAAACCCGACAGGACTATAAAGATACCAGGCGTTTCCCCCTGGAAGCTCCCTCGTGCGCT
CTCCTGTTCCGACCCTGCCGCTTACCGGATACCTGTCCGCCTTTCTCCCTTCGGGAAGCGTGGCGCTTTC
TCATAGCTCACGCTGTAGGTATCTCAGTTCGGTGTAGGTCGTTCGCTCCAAGCTGGGCTGTGTGCACGAA
CCCCCCGTTCAGCCCGACCGCTGCGCCTTATCCGGTAACTATCGTCTTGAGTCCAACCCGGTAAGACACG
ACTTATCGCCACTGGCAGCAGCCACTGGTAACAGGATTAGCAGAGCGAGGTATGTAGGCGGTGCTACAGA
GTTCTTGAAGTGGTGGCCTAACTACGGCTACACTAGAAGAACAGTATTTGGTATCTGCGCTCTGCTGAAG
CCAGTTACCTTCGGAAAAAGAGTTGGTAGCTCTTGATCCGGCAAACAAACCACCGCTGGTAGCGGTTTTT
TTGTTTGCAAGCAGCAGATTACGCGCAGAAAAAAAGGATCTCAAGAAGATCCTTTGATCTTTTCTACGGG
GTCTGACGCTCAGTGGAACGAAAACTCACGTTAAGGGATTTTGGTCATGAGATTATCAAAAAGGATCTTC
ACCTAGATCCTTTTAAATTAAAAATGAAGTTTTAAATCAATCTAAAGTATATATGAGTAAACTTGGTCTG
ACAGTTACCAATGCTTAATCAGTGAGGCACCTATCTCAGCGATCTGTCTATTTCGTTCATCCATAGTTGC
CTGACTCCCCGTCGTGTAGATAACTACGATACGGGAGGGCTTACCATCTGGCCCCAGTGCTGCAATGATA
CCGCGAGACCCACGCTCACCGGCTCCAGATTTATCAGCAATAAACCAGCCAGCCGGAAGGGCCGAGCGCA
GAAGTGGTCCTGCAACTTTATCCGCCTCCATCCAGTCTATTAATTGTTGCCGGGAAGCTAGAGTAAGTAG
TTCGCCAGTTAATAGTTTGCGCAACGTTGTTGCCATTGCTACAGGCATCGTGGTGTCACGCTCGTCGTTT
GGTATGGCTTCATTCAGCTCCGGTTCCCAACGATCAAGGCGAGTTACATGATCCCCCATGTTGTGCAAAA
AAGCGGTTAGCTCCTTCGGTCCTCCGATCGTTGTCAGAAGTAAGTTGGCCGCAGTGTTATCACTCATGGT
TATGGCAGCACTGCATAATTCTCTTACTGTCATGCCATCCGTAAGATGCTTTTCTGTGACTGGTGAGTAC
TCAACCAAGTCATTCTGAGAATAGTGTATGCGGCGACCGAGTTGCTCTTGCCCGGCGTCAATACGGGATA
ATACCGCGCCACATAGCAGAACTTTAAAAGTGCTCATCATTGGAAAACGTTCTTCGGGGCGAAAACTCTC
AAGGATCTTACCGCTGTTGAGATCCAGTTCGATGTAACCCACTCGTGCACCCAACTGATCTTCAGCATCT
TTTACTTTCACCAGCGTTTCTGGGTGAGCAAAAACAGGAAGGCAAAATGCCGCAAAAAAGGGAATAAGGG
CGACACGGAAATGTTGAATACTCATACTCTTCCTTTTTCAATATTATTGAAGCATTTATCAGGGTTATTG
TCTCATGAGCGGATACATATTTGAATGTATTTAGAAAAATAAACAAATAGGGGTTCCGCGCACATTTCCC
CGAAAAGTGCCACCTGACGTC
Features (pLannotate 1.2.2; 21 found; start..end, strand, type, name):
     28..80      -  misc_feature   bom (fragment): basis of mobility region from pBR322
    235..614     +  enhancer       CMV enhancer: human cytomegalovirus immediate early enhancer
    615..818     +  promoter       CMV promoter: human cytomegalovirus (CMV) immediate early promoter
    814..847     +  LTR            5' LTR (truncated) (fragment): truncated 5' long terminal repeat (LTR) from HIV-1
    863..881     +  promoter       T7 promoter: promoter for bacteriophage T7 RNA polymerase
    949..1665    +  CDS            EGFP: EGFP is a basic (constitutively fluorescent) green fluorescent protein published in 1996, derived from Aequorea victoria. It is reported to be a rapidly-maturing weak dimer with moderate acid sensitivity.
   1654..6798    +  CDS            TNRC6A (fragment): TNR6A_HUMAN - Also known as CAGH26, KIAA1460, TNRC6. Experimental evidence at protein level: Swiss-Prot protein existence level 1. Plays a role in RNA-mediated gene silencing by both micro- RNAs (miRNAs) and short interfering RNAs (siRNAs). Required for miRNA- dependent repression of translation and for siRNA-dependent endonucleolytic cleavage of complementary mRNAs by argonaute family proteins. As a scaffolding protein, associates with argonaute proteins bound to partially complementary mRNAs, and can simultaneously recruit CCR4-NOT and PAN deadenylase complexes. From Homo sapiens (Human).
   6839..7063    +  polyA_signal   bGH poly(A) signal: bovine growth hormone polyadenylation signal
   7067..7088    +  promoter       SV40 promoter (fragment): SV40 enhancer and early promoter
   7109..7537    +  rep_origin     f1 ori (sequence partly withheld): f1 bacteriophage origin of replication; arrow indicates direction of (+) strand synthesis
   7551..7880    +  promoter       SV40 promoter: SV40 enhancer and early promoter
   7947..8738    +  CDS            neo: KKA2_KLEPN - Also known as kan, nptII. Experimental evidence at protein level: Swiss-Prot protein existence level 1. Resistance to kanamycin, neomycin, paromomycin, ribostamycin, butirosin and gentamicin B. From Klebsiella pneumoniae.
   8762..8920    +  CDS            ble (fragment): BLE_KLEPN - Experimental evidence at protein level: Swiss-Prot protein existence level 1. Binding protein with a strong affinity to the bleomycin family of antibiotics. Binds to CL990; an antimitotic-antibiotic compound. From Klebsiella pneumoniae.
   8915..9036    +  polyA_signal   SV40 poly(A) signal: SV40 polyadenylation signal
   9107..9129    -  protein_bind   lac operator (fragment): The lac repressor binds to the lac operator to inhibit transcription in E. coli. This inhibition can be relieved by adding lactose or isopropyl-β-D-thiogalactopyranoside (IPTG). lac repressor encoded by lacI
   9133..9163    -  promoter       lac promoter: promoter for the E. coli lac operon
   9178..9199    -  protein_bind   CAP binding site: CAP binding activates transcription in the presence of cAMP. E. coli catabolite activator protein
   9212..9304    -  CDS            lacI (fragment): lac repressor; lacI; The lac repressor binds to the lac operator to inhibit transcription in E. coli. This inhibition can be relieved by adding lactose or isopropyl-β-D-thiogalactopyranoside (IPTG).
   9487..10072   -  rep_origin     ori: high-copy-number ColE1/pMB1/pBR322/pUC origin of replication
  10243..11103   -  CDS            AmpR: β-lactamase; bla; confers resistance to ampicillin, carbenicillin, and related antibiotics
  11104..11208   -  promoter       AmpR promoter: bla
