[The description below was written by a language model from this plasmid's Addgene catalogue record and pLannotate feature annotations shown in this document.]
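Description:
pmyc-GFP-TNRC6A is a mammalian expression plasmid built on the pcDNA3.1 backbone, about 11.2 kb in total, that drives production of human TNRC6A (also known as GW182) fused at its N terminus to a Myc epitope and EGFP. It is propagated in E. coli through a high-copy ColE1/pUC-type origin with ampicillin selection from the β-lactamase gene. It also carries an f1 phage origin, a standard backbone element for single-stranded DNA production. For selection in mammalian cells, an SV40 enhancer/early promoter drives the neomycin phosphotransferase gene, followed by an SV40 polyadenylation signal, allowing G418 selection of stable transfectants.

The expression cassette consists of the human cytomegalovirus immediate-early enhancer and promoter, a T7 promoter just downstream, the EGFP coding sequence, the TNRC6A coding sequence running directly on from it, and the bovine growth hormone polyadenylation signal. The catalogue lists the Myc tag as N-terminal, but the automated annotation does not mark it as a separate feature. The tagged insert was cloned between NheI and XbaI sites, both retained. Several short hits in the annotation (an HIV-1 LTR fragment, a ble fragment, lac regulatory pieces and a bom fragment) appear to be backbone remnants or partial matches rather than functional parts.

TNRC6A is a scaffolding protein in microRNA- and siRNA-mediated silencing that binds Argonaute proteins and recruits deadenylase complexes. The EGFP fusion lets its subcellular distribution be followed by fluorescence, and the Myc tag supports immunodetection or pull-down. This fits the associated study of TNRC6A as a factor that guides Argonaute into the nucleus for microRNA-mediated silencing.
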