Addgene plasmid #41999: pmyc-GFP-TNRC6A
Depositing lab: Kumiko Ui-Tei. Depositing organization: The University of Tokyo. Publication: Human TNRC6A is an Argonaute-navigator protein for microRNA-mediated gene silencing in the nucleus. Nishi K, Nishi A, Nagasawa T, Ui-Tei K. RNA. 2013 Jan;19(1):17-35. doi: 10.1261/rna.034769.112. Epub 2012 Nov 13. PubMed 23150874.
Backbone
  Vector backbone: pcDNA3.1
  Backbone size w/o insert (bp): 5338
  Total vector size (bp): 11239
  Vector type: Mammalian Expression
  Selectable markers: Neomycin (select with G418)
Growth in bacteria
  Bacterial resistance: Ampicillin, 100 μg/mL
  Growth temperature: 37°C
  Growth strain: DH5alpha
  Copy number: High Copy
Gene/Insert
  Gene/Insert name: TNRC6A (alt name: GW182)
  Species: H. sapiens (human)
  GenBank ID: AAK62026.1
  Entrez Gene: TNRC6A (a.k.a. CAGH26, FAME6, GW1, GW182, TNRC6)
  Promoter: CMV
  Tag / fusion protein: Myc (N terminal on insert); EGFP (N terminal on insert)
  Cloning method: Restriction Enzyme; 5′ cloning site NheI (not destroyed); 3′ cloning site XbaI (not destroyed)
  Sequencing primers: 5′ CGCAAATGGGCGGTAGGCGTG
Terms and licenses: Academic/Nonprofit Terms; Industry Terms: Not Available to Industry
How to cite: pmyc-GFP-TNRC6A was a gift from Kumiko Ui-Tei (Addgene plasmid # 41999 ; http://n2t.net/addgene:41999 ; RRID:Addgene_41999)
