>Addgene plasmid #41999 | pmyc-GFP-TNRC6A | addgene partial sequence | sequence record 59523 | EGFP-C 5'-CATGGTCCTGCTGGAGTTCGTG-3'
GACGAGCTGTACAAGTCCGGCGGCAAGCTTATGGATGCTGATTCTGCCTCCAGTTCTGAATCAGAGAGAA
ACATCACTATCATGGCTTCAGGGAACACAGGTGGTGAAAAAGATGGCCTTCGGAATAGCACTGGACTTGG
TTCCCAAAACAAGTTTGTAGTTGGTAGCAGCAGCAATAATGTGGGCCATGGAAGTAGTACTGGGCCATGG
GGTTTTTCCCATGGAGCCATAATAAGCACATGTCAGGTCTCTGTGGATGCTCCTGAAAGCAAATCTGAAA
GTAGCAACAATAGAATGAATGCTTGGGGCACTGTAAGTTCTTCATCAAATGGAGGGTTAAATCCAAGCAC
TTTGAATTCAGCTAGCAACCATGGTGCCTGGCCAGTATTAGAGAACAATGGACTTGCCCTAAAAGGGCCT
GTAGGGAGTGGTAGTTCTGGCATTAATATTCAGTGCAGTACTATAGGCCAGATGCCTAACAATCAGAGTA
TTAACTCTAAAGTGAGTGGTGGTTCTACCCATGGTACCTGGGGAAGCCTTCAGGAAACTTGTGAATCTGA
AGTAAGTGGTACACAGAAGGTTTCATTCAGTGGTCAACCTCAAAATATTACCACTGAAATGACTGGACCA
AATAACACTACTAACTTTATGACCTCTAGTTTACCAAACTCCGGTTCAGTGCAGAATAATGAGCTGCCTA
GTAGTAACACAGGGGCCTGGCGTGTGAGCACAATGAATCATCCTCAGATGCAGGCTCCATCAGGTATGAA
TGGCACTTCCCTTTCTCACCTTAGCAATGGAGAGTCAAAAAGTGGAGGCTCTTATGGTACTACATGGGGT
GCCTATGGTTCTAATTACTCTGGAGACAAATGTTCAGGCCCTAATGGCCAAGCTAATGGTGACACTGTGA
ATGCAACTCTAATGCAGCCTGGCGTAAATGGTCCTATGGGCACTAACTTTCAAGTTAACACAAACAAAGG
AGGTGGTGTGTGGGAATCTGGTGCAGCAAACTCC
