>Addgene plasmid #41999 | pmyc-GFP-TNRC6A | addgene partial sequence | sequence record 59813 | CMV-F 5'-CGCAAATGGGCGGTAGGCGTG-3'
AGCTCTCTGGCTAACTAGAGAACCCACTGCTTACTGGCTTATCGAAATTAATACGACTCACTATAGGGAG
ACCCAAGCTGGCTAGCCCACCATGGAACAAAAACTCATCTCAGAAGAGGATCTGTCCGGCGGCATGGTGA
GCAAGGGCGAGGAGCTGTTCACCGGGGTGGTGCCCATCCTGGTCGAGCTGGACGGCGACGTAAACGGCCA
CAAGTTCAGCGTGTCCGGCGAGGGCGAGGGCGATGCCACCTACGGCAAGCTGACCCTGAAGTTCATCTGC
ACCACCGGCAAGCTGCCCGTGCCCTGGCCCACCCTCGTGACCACCCTGACCTACGGCGTGCAGTGCTTCA
GCCGCTACCCCGACCACATGAAGCAGCACGACTTCTTCAAGTCCGCCATGCCCGAAGGCTACGTCCAGGA
GCGCACCATCTTCTTCAAGGACGACGGCAACTACAAGACCCGCGCCGAGGTGAAGTTCGAGGGCGACACC
CTGGTGAACCGCATCGAGCTGAAGGGCATCGACTTCAAGGAGGACGGCAACATCCTGGGGCACAAGCTGG
AGTACAACTACAACAGCCACAACGTCTATATCATGGCCGACAAGCAGAAGAACGGCATCAAGGTGAACTT
CAAGATCCGCCACAACATCGAGGACGGCAGCGTGCAGCTCGCCGACCACTACCAGCAGAACACCCCCATC
GGCGACGGCCCCGTGCTGCTGCCCGACAACCACTACCTGAGCACCCAGTCCGCCCTGAGCAAAGACCCCA
ACGAGAAGCGCGATCACATGGTCCTGCTGGAGTTCGTGACCGCCGCCGGGATCACTCTCGGCATGGACGA
GCTGTACAAGTCCGGCGGCAAGCTTATGGATGCTGATTCTGCCTCCAGTTCTGAATCAGAGAGAAACATC
ACTATCATGGCTTCAGG
