>Addgene plasmid #41999 | pmyc-GFP-TNRC6A | addgene partial sequence | sequence record 59815 | BGH-rev 5'-TAGAAGGCACAGTCGAGG-3'
CCTCTAGATTACATGGACTCTCCACCCCCACCCAGGTGGTCAACAGAAAGAAAAGCGTTAATGGGAGATG
GGCTGCTAATTCCTCGGGGGTCGCTGCTGCTTGGGGGACCCCACAGGCTTGTGGAATAATGCGGGGTCCC
CCAGAGTGAAGTGCCGTGAAGGTCTCCACAGTTAGTTCCCGACAGCCCAGCACCATTCCAGTGATTGAGA
TCGGTCCGGCTGGAGAATGAGTGGGAACAGTCGAGGGAGCCCAGCCGGCTCTGGCTGGACCCGAGAGACT
GCCAGCCGGGAGAAGGGGTCAGAGACTGGCTTTGTGCAAAGAAACGACTGATCTCCTCTTCACTGGCAAA
CTCAGCAAGAATAGTAGTGTTCCCCAGTACACACATGTGCAGAGACTTTTGTGCCTTCACTACCTCTTCT
TTTGAACTGTAGCGGACCAGAGCATTTCCGTGAGGGAGGTTCAGGTGGAATGTGATCAGCGGGCCGTGCT
GCATGCACAGAGTGCGCAGAGTTGAGCCATCGATCTGAGGTGTAAGGTTTTTTAGAACAAGCCAATTTGT
TATTCTCCCTGAGCTGCTCTCACCCCAGCTGGAACCTGGGGTATATCTGGCGTCAGAATTTCCCCATCCT
CCACCTATACGAAGGGGAGAATTATCCCACGTAGACAAGGGTGGCTTCTGACCAGTCAGTCCCGGAGGTG
GGCGGGACGGAGCAGTGATGTTTTTAGGTGGCAAAGGGACCTTCCACAGCTCATGAGCCAGAGAGGTGTT
TGTAACTGAACCAGGAGACCATGTCAATTTGGAATCACTATTTCTGGCTGAAGTGCTTTGTGCTGTACTG
CTGAGGGGAACGTTGTAGTTGGAGGCACGAATGGATGACCAGGCACTAGTTGAAGGCAGCGTGGTGTTCA
AGGATGAGGATGACCCACTGT
