>Addgene plasmid #41999 | pmyc-GFP-TNRC6A | addgene partial sequence | sequence record 59816 | hTNRC6A-F1 5'-atgagcaaagcagtgtgtgg-3'
TGGAGAGCGATGGTAGTACAGAAAGCACTGGACGCCTTGAGGAAAAAGGAACTGGGGAAAGTCAGAGTAG
AGACAGAAGAAAAATTGATCAGCACACATTACTCCAAAGCATTGTAAACAGAACTGACTTAGATCCACGT
GTCCTGTCCAACTCTGGTTGGGGACAGACTCCTATTAAGCAGAATACTGCCTGGGATACAGAAACATCAC
CTAGAGGGGAACGAAAGACTGACAATGGGACAGAGGCCTGGGGAAGCTCTGCAACACAGACTTTTAACTC
AGGGGCATGTATAGATAAGACTAGCCCTAATGGTAATGATACCTCATCTGTATCAGGGTGGGGCGATCCC
AAACCTGCTCTGAGGTGGGGAGATTCCAAAGGCTCAAACTGCCAGGGGGGGTGGGAAGATGATTCTGCTG
CTACAGGAATGGTCAAGAGCAATCAGTGGGGGAATTGCAAAGAGGAGAAGGCTGCATGGAATGACTCGCA
AAAGAATAAACAGGGATGGGGTGATGGACAAAAATCAAGCCAAGGGTGGTCTGTTTCTGCCAGTGATAAC
TGGGGAGAAACTTCAAGGAATAACCATTGGGGTGAGGCCAATAAGAAATCCAGCTCAGGAGGTAGTGACA
GTGACAGGTCCGTTTCCGGTTGGAACGAACTTGGTAAAACTAGTTCTTTCACTTGGGGAAACAACATAAA
TCCAAATAATTCATCAGGATGGGATGAATCTTCTAAACCTACTCCTTCCCAGGGATGGGGAGACCCTCCA
AAGTCTAATCAGTCTCTAGGTTGGGGAGATTCGTCAAAGCCAGTCAGCTCTCCAGACTGGAACAAGCAAC
AAGACATTGTTGGATCT
