>Addgene plasmid #41999 | pmyc-GFP-TNRC6A | addgene partial sequence | sequence record 59817 | hTNRC6A-R1 5'-GGAAATCTGAGGCCGAGAAC-3'
TGTAATCACCAATATTTAGGCTATGTTTATCTATCTCCATTCGTTTGTCTTGTAACATTCCTCCAGAAAG
GTCCATCTTATTGCTTTGTACATTTTCCTCTGGTGAGTCTCTCGAAAAACTGATGTTTGAAAACTGTTTA
ACAAATGGATTTATCCACGCTTCTTCTTGTTTGTTTCCACCTTTCATCATTCCCCTTTCCCTTCTCCTTT
TTTTGCCACTCAGACCCTTCGATGACATTTTCTTTGTATATGGTGGCCAATTTAAAGATGAGTTAAGCTC
TTGAGATGAATTACTATTCCACATTCCAATCTCCACATCCTCTTCCTCTTCCCAGCCAGTGGGGCGATTT
CCAGGCAATGGCATATCATCACCACACCAGCCATCTTGCATAGATTTTGGCCCAGATTTGCTTAATGCTT
GTGGACCAACAGAGCTGGAGCCCCACGTGGATGTGCTGGATGCCGCAGCAATGGGTTCCCCCCAGCTGGG
ACCACTGTCTATGGGCTTACCCCATGCTGAAGTACCATTATCCACAGTTGTGGCTGGAGTAGAAGGCTCC
CCCCAGGGCTCACCCCAGCCAGAGCCACTGCTTGCCTCTTTGTTTGAGATGGCACTTGCAGGCGTTAGCA
GCTGATGTACCTGTGCTTGCTGGTCTGAACGGCTGTTGCCATTTGGGACGTTTTTGTTCCACATGTTCAC
ATTTTTGTAGTTGTATTTGCTTGGATCTCCCCAAGCTGAAGTTCCATCATCAATCTCCATTTTGCGACGT
ATAGATTCTGGGGATGGTTCCTCCCAGCCTGTGGGTTCTTCTTCTTTTGCTGGGGCTGGTATAGGTCCCC
CCAGC
